>Addgene plasmid #231120 | AA505 | addgene full sequence | sequence record 458364 | Addgene NGS Result
TCGCGCGTTTCGGTGATGACGGTGAAAACCTCTGACACATGCAGCTCCCGGAGACGGTCACAGCTTGTCT
GTAAGCGGATGCCGGGAGCAGACAAGCCCGTCAGGGCGCGTCAGCGGGTGTTGGCGGGTGTCGGGGCTGG
CTTAACTATGCGGCATCAGAGCAGATTGTACTGAGAGTGCACCATATGCGGTGTGAAATACCGCACAGAT
GCGTAAGGAGAAAATACCGCATCAGGCGCCATTCGCCATTCAGGCTGCGCAACTGTTGGGAAGGGCGATC
GGTGCGGGCCTCTTCGCTATTACGCCAGCTGGCGAAAGGGGGATGTGCTGCAAGGCGATTAAGTTGGGTA
ACGCCAGGGTTTTCCCAGTCACGACGTTGTAAAACGACGGCCAGAGAATTCGAGCTCGGTACCTCGCGAA
TACATCTAGATGAAGACGTCAGAGAGGGCCTATTTCCCATGATTCCTTCATATTTGCATATACGATACAA
GGCTGTTAGAGAGATAATTAGAATTAATTTGACTGTAAACACAAAGATATTAGTACAAAATACGTGACGT
AGAAAGTAATAATTTCTTGGGTAGTTTGCAGTTTTAAAATTATGTTTTAAAATGGACTATCATATGCTTA
CCGTAACTTGAAAGTATTTCGATTTCTTGGCTTTATATATCTTGTGGAAAGGACGAAACACCGCTTACCG
TTCAGCAAATGCCGTTTCAGAGCTAAGCACAAGAGTGCATAGCAAGTTGAAATAAGGCTAGTCCGTTTAC
AACTTGAAAAAGTGGCACCCGAGTCGGGTGCTTTTTTGAAAGCTCCTCTACTATTCTTTCCCCTGCACTG
TGACCCAATGGAAAAAAGCACCGACTCGGTGCCACTTTGCTGTTTCCAGCAAAGTTGATAACGGACTAGC
CTTATTTAAACTTGCTATGCTGTTTCCAGCATAGCTCTTAAACCCGTTCAAGTTACACGCCTGCGGGAAA
GAGTGGTCTCATACAGAACTTATAAGATTCCCAAATCCAAAGACATTTCACGTTTATGGTGATTTCCCAG
AACACATAGCGACATGCAAATATTGCAGGGCGCCACTCCCCTGTCCCTCACAGCCATCTTCCTGCCAGGG
CGCACGCGCGCTGGGTGTTCCCGCCTAGTGACACTGGGCCCGCGATTCCTTGGAGCGGGTTGATGACGTC
AGCGTTCGAACACGCGTCTTCATCGGATCCCGGGCCCGTCGACTGCAGAGGCCTGCATGCAAGCTTGGTG
TAATCATGGTCATAGCTGTTTCCTGTGTGAAATTGTTATCCGCTCACAATTCCACACAACATACGAGCCG
GAAGCATAAAGTGTAAAGCCTGGGGTGCCTAATGAGTGAGCTAACTCACATTAATTGCGTTGCGCTCACT
GCCCGCTTTCCAGTCGGGAAACCTGTCGTGCCAGCTGCATTAATGAATCGGCCAACGCGCGGGGAGAGGC
GGTTTGCGTATTGGGCGCTCTTCCGCTTCCTCGCTCACTGACTCGCTGCGCTCGGTCGTTCGGCTGCGGC
GAGCGGTATCAGCTCACTCAAAGGCGGTAATACGGTTATCCACAGAATCAGGGGATAACGCAGGAAAGAA
CATGTGAGCAAAAGGCCAGCAAAAGGCCAGGAACCGTAAAAAGGCCGCGTTGCTGGCGTTTTTCCATAGG
CTCCGCCCCCCTGACGAGCATCACAAAAATCGACGCTCAAGTCAGAGGTGGCGAAACCCGACAGGACTAT
AAAGATACCAGGCGTTTCCCCCTGGAAGCTCCCTCGTGCGCTCTCCTGTTCCGACCCTGCCGCTTACCGG
ATACCTGTCCGCCTTTCTCCCTTCGGGAAGCGTGGCGCTTTCTCATAGCTCACGCTGTAGGTATCTCAGT
TCGGTGTAGGTCGTTCGCTCCAAGCTGGGCTGTGTGCACGAACCCCCCGTTCAGCCCGACCGCTGCGCCT
TATCCGGTAACTATCGTCTTGAGTCCAACCCGGTAAGACACGACTTATCGCCACTGGCAGCAGCCACTGG
TAACAGGATTAGCAGAGCGAGGTATGTAGGCGGTGCTACAGAGTTCTTGAAGTGGTGGCCTAACTACGGC
TACACTAGAAGAACAGTATTTGGTATCTGCGCTCTGCTGAAGCCAGTTACCTTCGGAAAAAGAGTTGGTA
GCTCTTGATCCGGCAAACAAACCACCGCTGGTAGCGGTGGTTTTTTTGTTTGCAAGCAGCAGATTACGCG
CAGAAAAAAAGGATCTCAAGAAGATCCTTTGATCTTTTCTACGGGGTCTGACGCTCAGTGGAACGAAAAC
TCACGTTAAGGGATTTTGGTCATGAGATTATCAAAAAGGATCTTCACCTAGATCCTTTTAAATTAAAAAT
GAAGTTTTAAATCAAGCCCAATCTGAATAATGTTACAACCAATTAACCAATTCTGATTAGAAAAACTCAT
CGAGCATCAAATGAAACTGCAATTTATTCATATCAGGATTATCAATACCATATTTTTGAAAAAGCCGTTT
CTGTAATGAAGGAGAAAACTCACCGAGGCAGTTCCATAGGATGGCAAGATCCTGGTATCGGTCTGCGATT
CCGACTCGTCCAACATCAATACAACCTATTAATTTCCCCTCGTCAAAAATAAGGTTATCAAGTGAGAAAT
CACCATGAGTGACGACTGAATCCGGTGAGAATGGCAAAAGTTTATGCATTTCTTTCCAGACTTGTTCAAC
AGGCCAGCCATTACGCTCGTCATCAAAATCACTCGCATCAACCAAACCGTTATTCATTCGTGATTGCGCC
TGAGCGAGACGAAATACGCGATCGCTGTTAAAAGGACAATTACAAACAGGAATCGAATGCAACCGGCGCA
GGAACACTGCCAGCGCATCAACAATATTTTCACCTGAATCAGGATATTCTTCTAATACCTGGAATGCTGT
TTTTCCGGGGATCGCAGTGGTGAGTAACCATGCATCATCAGGAGTACGGATAAAATGCTTGATGGTCGGA
AGAGGCATAAATTCCGTCAGCCAGTTTAGTCTGACCATCTCATCTGTAACATCATTGGCAACGCTACCTT
TGCCATGTTTCAGAAACAACTCTGGCGCATCGGGCTTCCCATACAAGCGATAGATTGTCGCACCTGATTG
CCCGACATTATCGCGAGCCCATTTATACCCATATAAATCAGCATCCATGTTGGAATTTAATCGCGGCCTC
GACGTTTCCCGTTGAATATGGCTCATAACACCCCTTGTATTACTGTTTATGTAAGCAGACAGTTTTATTG
TTCATGATGATATATTTTTATCTTGTGCAATGTAACATCAGAGATTTTGAGACACGGGCCAGAGCTGCA
Features (pLannotate 1.2.2; 13 found; start..end, strand, type, name):
    137..236     +  misc_feature   bom (fragment): basis of mobility region from pBR322
    242..399     -  CDS            lacZα (fragment): LacZα fragment of β-galactosidase; lacZ fragment
    444..684     +  promoter       U6 promoter: RNA polymerase III promoter for human U6 snRNA
    817..841     -  misc_feature   cPPT/CTS (fragment): central polypurine tract and central termination sequence of HIV-1 (lacking the first T)
    892..935     -  misc_RNA       tracrRNA (fragment): trans-activating CRISPR RNA for the Streptococcus pyogenes CRISPR/Cas9 system
    983..1197    -  promoter       H1 promoter: human H1 RNA promoter
   1293..1309    -  protein_bind   lac operator: The lac repressor binds to the lac operator to inhibit transcription in E. coli. This inhibition can be relieved by adding lactose or isopropyl-β-D-thiogalactopyranoside (IPTG). lac repressor encoded by lacI
   1317..1347    -  promoter       lac promoter: promoter for the E. coli lac operon
   1362..1383    -  protein_bind   CAP binding site: CAP binding activates transcription in the presence of cAMP. E. coli catabolite activator protein
   1396..1488    -  CDS            lacI (fragment): lac repressor; lacI; The lac repressor binds to the lac operator to inhibit transcription in E. coli. This inhibition can be relieved by adding lactose or isopropyl-β-D-thiogalactopyranoside (IPTG).
   1671..2259    -  rep_origin     ori: high-copy-number ColE1/pMB1/pBR322/pUC origin of replication
   2437..3246    -  CDS            KanR: aminoglycoside phosphotransferase; aph(3')-Ia; confers resistance to kanamycin in bacteria or G418 (Geneticin®) in eukaryotes
   3353..35      +  CDS            rop (fragment) (across the origin): Rop protein, which maintains plasmids at low copy number; rop
