[The description below was written by a language model from this plasmid's Addgene catalogue record and pLannotate feature annotations shown in this document.]
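Description:
AA505 is a small (about 3.4 kb) synthetic cloning plasmid built on the pUC57-Kan_v1 backbone. It serves as a "guide cassette" fragment in the Fragmid modular vector-assembly system rather than as a finished expression vector. It is propagated in E. coli at high copy from a ColE1/pUC-type origin and selected with kanamycin through the aph(3')-Ia KanR gene. The remaining backbone annotations are typical pUC-derived remnants flanking the synthesized insert: partial lacZα, the lac promoter/operator and CAP site, and short lacI, bom and rop fragments.

The insert, made by gene synthesis, is recorded as sgCD274 plus a CBE splice-targeting sgRNA, so it is a dual-guide cassette. The feature table fits this description. It shows a human U6 promoter on the forward strand and a human H1 promoter on the reverse strand, two RNA polymerase III promoters arranged convergently so that each can drive one guide. A partial S. pyogenes tracrRNA scaffold is annotated downstream of H1, while no scaffold is called for the U6 unit, possibly because a variant scaffold is used. The record does not say which promoter drives which guide. The short cPPT/CTS match between the two units is only a 25-nt fragment and is unlikely to be a functional lentiviral element.

According to the stated purpose, the fragment is a CD274 positive control for activity-based selection with cytosine base editors. In this approach, a guide of interest is paired with a splice-site-targeting guide that reports on or selects for cells with active editing. The fragment would be combined with other Fragmid modules to build a complete delivery vector, the details of which are not given in the record.
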