Addgene plasmid #231120: AA505
Purpose: Fragmid fragment: (guide cassette) CBE activity-based selection CD274 positive control
Depositing lab: John Doench & David Root. Depositing organization: Broad Institute. Publication: Activity-based selection for enhanced base editor mutational scanning. Kaplan EG, Steger RJ, Shah ST, Drepanos LM, Griffith AL, Reint G, Doench JG. Nat Genet. 2025 Nov;57(11):2920-2929. doi: 10.1038/s41588-025-02366-0. Epub 2025 Oct 14. PubMed 41087678.
Backbone
  Vector backbone: pUC57-Kan_v1
  Vector type: Bacterial Expression, CRISPR
Growth in bacteria
  Bacterial resistance: Kanamycin, 50 μg/mL
  Growth temperature: 37°C
  Growth strain: DH5alpha
  Copy number: High Copy
Gene/Insert
  Gene/Insert name: sgCD274 + CBE splice-targeting sgRNA
  Species: Synthetic
  Cloning method: Gene Synthesis
Terms and licenses: Academic/Nonprofit Terms; Industry Terms: Not Available to Industry
Depositor comments: Please visit https://doi.org/10.1101/2024.11.12.622254 for bioRxiv preprint.
How to cite: AA505 was a gift from John Doench & David Root (Addgene plasmid # 231120 ; http://n2t.net/addgene:231120 ; RRID:Addgene_231120)
